>Addgene plasmid #124427 | aCKAR | addgene full sequence | sequence record 242394 | Addgene NGS Result
GACGGATCGGGAGATCTCCCGATCCCCTATGGTGCACTCTCAGTACAATCTGCTCTGATGCCGCATAGTT
AAGCCAGTATCTGCTCCCTGCTTGTGTGTTGGAGGTCGCTGAGTAGTGCGCGAGCAAAATTTAAGCTACA
ACAAGGCAAGGCTTGACCGACAATTGCATGAAGAATCTGCTTAGGGTTAGGCGTTTTGCGCTGCTTCGCG
ATGTACGGGCCAGATATACGCGTTGACATTGATTATTGACTAGTTATTAATAGTAATCAATTACGGGGTC
ATTAGTTCATAGCCCATATATGGAGTTCCGCGTTACATAACTTACGGTAAATGGCCCGCCTGGCTGACCG
CCCAACGACCCCCGCCCATTGACGTCAATAATGACGTATGTTCCCATAGTAACGCCAATAGGGACTTTCC
ATTGACGTCAATGGGTGGAGTATTTACGGTAAACTGCCCACTTGGCAGTACATCAAGTGTATCATATGCC
AAGTACGCCCCCTATTGACGTCAATGACGGTAAATGGCCCGCCTGGCATTATGCCCAGTACATGACCTTA
TGGGACTTTCCTACTTGGCAGTACATCTACGTATTAGTCATCGCTATTACCATGGTGATGCGGTTTTGGC
AGTACATCAATGGGCGTGGATAGCGGTTTGACTCACGGGGATTTCCAAGTCTCCACCCCATTGACGTCAA
TGGGAGTTTGTTTTGGCACCAAAATCAACGGGACTTTCCAAAATGTCGTAACAACTCCGCCCCATTGACG
CAAATGGGCGGTAGGCGTGTACGGTGGGAGGTCTATATAAGCAGAGCTCTCTGGCTAACTAGAGAACCCA
CTGCTTACTGGCTTATCGAAATTAATACGACTCACTATAGGGAGACCCAAGCTTCGCCACCATGGTGAGC
AAGGGCGAGGAGCTGTTCACCGGGGTGGTGCCCATCCTGGTCGAGCTGGACGGCGACGTAAACGGCCACA
GGTTCAGCGTGTCCGGCGAGGGCGAGGGCGATGCCACCTACGGCAAGCTGACCCTGAAGTTCATCTGCAC
CACCGGCAAGCTGCCCGTGCCCTGGCCCACCCTCGTGACCACCCTGACCTGGGGCGTGCAGTGCTTCAGC
CGCTACCCCGACCACATGAAGCAGCACGACTTCTTCAAGTCCGCCATGCCCGAAGGCTACGTCCAGGAGC
GTACCATCTTCTTCAAGGACGACGGCAACTACAAGACCCGCGCCGAGGTGAAGTTCGAGGGCGACACCCT
GGTGAACCGCATCGAGCTGAAGGGCATCGACTTCAAGGAGGACGGCAACATCCTGGGGCACAAGCTGGAG
TACAACTACATCAGCCACAACGTCTATATCACCGCCGACAAGCAGAAGAACGGCATCAAGGCCCACTTCA
AGATCCGCCACAACATCGAGGACGGCAGCGTGCAGCTCGCCGACCACTACCAGCAGAACACCCCCATCGG
CGACGGCCCCGTGCTGCTGCCCGACAACCACTACCTGAGCACCCAGTCCAAGCTGAGCAAAGACCCCAAC
GAGAAGCGCGATCACATGGTCCTGCTGGAGTTCGTGACCGCCGCCGGGATCACTCACGGCATGGACGAGC
TGTACAAGGCTGGTACCAAGGGTAATGGTAGGTTTTTAACTTTAAAACCATTGCCTGACAGCATTATTCA
AGAAAGCCTGGAGATTCAGCAAGGTGTGAATCCATTTTTCATTGGTAGATCCGAGGATTGCAATTGTAAA
ATTGAAGACAGTAGGTTGTCTCGAGTTCATTGCTTCATTTTCAAAAAGAGGCATGCTGTAGGCAAAAGCA
TGTATGAATCTCCGGCACAAGGTTTAGATGATATTTGGTATTGCCACACCGGAACTAACGTGAGCTATTT
AAATAATAACCGCATGATACAGGGTACGAAATTCCTTTTACAAGACGGAGATGAAATCAAGATCATTTGG
GATAAAAACAATAAATTTGTCATTGGCTTTAAAGTGGAAATTAACGATACTACAGGTCTGTTTAACGAGG
GATTAGGTATGTTACAAGAACAAAGAGTAGTACTTAAGCAAACAGCCGAAGAAAAAGATTTGGTGAAAAA
GTTAGGAGGATCCGGAGGTGCTAAGCTTCTAGGCATGACGTTCATGATTCGGTCCAGTGGAGGTGGATCT
GGTGGAATTCTCGTGAGCAAGGGCGAGGAGCTGTTCACCGGGGTGGTGCCCATCCTGGTCGAGCTGGACG
GCGACGTAAACGGCCACAAGTTCAGCGTGTCCGGCGAGGGCGAGGGCGATGCCACCTACGGCAAGCTGAC
CCTGAAGTTCATCTGCACCACCGGCAAGCTGCCCGTGCCCTGGCCCACCCTCGTGACCACCTTCGGCTAC
GGCCTGATGTGCTTCGCCCGCTACCCCGACCACATGAAGCAGCACGACTTCTTCAAGTCCGCCATGCCCG
AAGGCTACGTCCAGGAGCGCACCATCTTCTTCAAGGACGACGGCAACTACAAGACCCGCGCCGAGGTGAA
GTTCGAGGGCGACACCCTGGTGAACCGCATCGAGCTGAAGGGCATCGACTTCAAGGAGGACGGCAACATC
CTGGGGCACAAGCTGGAGTACAACTACAACAGCCACAACGTCTATATCATGGCCGACAAGCAGAAGAACG
GCATCAAGGTGAACTTCAAGATCCGCCACAACATCGAGGACGGCAGCGTGCAGCTCGCCGACCACTACCA
GCAGAACACCCCCATCGGCGACGGCCCCGTGCTGCTGCCCGACAACCACTACCTGAGCTACCAGTCCAAG
CTGAGCAAAGACCCCAACGAGAAGCGCGATCACATGGTCCTGCTGGAGTTCGTGACCGCCGCCGGGATCA
CTCACGGCATGGACGAGCTGTACAAGTAATCTAGAGGGCCCTATTCTATAGTGTCACCTAAATGCTAGAG
CTCGCTGATCAGCCTCGACTGTGCCTTCTAGTTGCCAGCCATCTGTTGTTTGCCCCTCCCCCGTGCCTTC
CTTGACCCTGGAAGGTGCCACTCCCACTGTCCTTTCCTAATAAAATGAGGAAATTGCATCGCATTGTCTG
AGTAGGTGTCATTCTATTCTGGGGGGTGGGGTGGGGCAGGACAGCAAGGGGGAGGATTGGGAAGACAATA
GCAGGCATGCTGGGGATGCGGTGGGCTCTATGGCTTCTGAGGCGGAAAGAACCAGCTGGGGCTCTAGGGG
GTATCCCC
[124 nt withheld, positions 3229-3352]
C
[91 nt withheld, positions 3354-3444]
A
[49 nt withheld, positions 3446-3494]
CCTTTGACGTTGGAGTCCACGTTCTTT
[37 nt withheld, positions 3522-3558]
ACCCTATCTCGGTCTATTCTTTTGATTTATAAGGGATTTTGCCGATTTCGGCCTATTGGTTAAAAAATGA
GCTGATTTAACAAAAATTTAACGCGAATTAATTCTGTGGAATGTGTGTCAGTTAGGGTGTGGAAAGTCCC
CAGGCTCCCCAGCAGGCAGAAGTATGCAAAGCATGCATCTCAATTAGTCAGCAACCAGGTGTGGAAAGTC
CCCAGGCTCCCCAGCAGGCAGAAGTATGCAAAGCATGCATCTCAATTAGTCAGCAACCATAGTCCCGCCC
CTAACTCCGCCCATCCCGCCCCTAACTCCGCCCAGTTCCGCCCATTCTCCGCCCCATGGCTGACTAATTT
TTTTTATTTATGCAGAGGCCGAGGCCGCCTCTGCCTCTGAGCTATTCCAGAAGTAGTGAGGAGGCTTTTT
TGGAGGCCTAGGCTTTTGCAAAAAGCTCCCGGGAGCTTGTATATCCATTTTCGGATCTGATCAAGAGACA
GGATGAGGATCGTTTCGCATGATTGAACAAGATGGATTGCACGCAGGTTCTCCGGCCGCTTGGGTGGAGA
GGCTATTCGGCTATGACTGGGCACAACAGACAATCGGCTGCTCTGATGCCGCCGTGTTCCGGCTGTCAGC
GCAGGGGCGCCCGGTTCTTTTTGTCAAGACCGACCTGTCCGGTGCCCTGAATGAACTGCAGGACGAGGCA
GCGCGGCTATCGTGGCTGGCCACGACGGGCGTTCCTTGCGCAGCTGTGCTCGACGTTGTCACTGAAGCGG
GAAGGGACTGGCTGCTATTGGGCGAAGTGCCGGGGCAGGATCTCCTGTCATCTCACCTTGCTCCTGCCGA
GAAAGTATCCATCATGGCTGATGCAATGCGGCGGCTGCATACGCTTGATCCGGCTACCTGCCCATTCGAC
CACCAAGCGAAACATCGCATCGAGCGAGCACGTACTCGGATGGAAGCCGGTCTTGTCGATCAGGATGATC
TGGACGAAGAGCATCAGGGGCTCGCGCCAGCCGAACTGTTCGCCAGGCTCAAGGCGCGCATGCCCGACGG
CGAGGATCTCGTCGTGACCCATGGCGATGCCTGCTTGCCGAATATCATGGTGGAAAATGGCCGCTTTTCT
GGATTCATCGACTGTGGCCGGCTGGGTGTGGCGGACCGCTATCAGGACATAGCGTTGGCTACCCGTGATA
TTGCTGAAGAGCTTGGCGGCGAATGGGCTGACCGCTTCCTCGTGCTTTACGGTATCGCCGCTCCCGATTC
GCAGCGCATCGCCTTCTATCGCCTTCTTGACGAGTTCTTCTGAGCGGGACTCTGGGGTTCGAAATGACCG
ACCAAGCGACGCCCAACCTGCCATCACGAGATTTCGATTCCACCGCCGCCTTCTATGAAAGGTTGGGCTT
CGGAATCGTTTTCCGGGACGCCGGCTGGATGATCCTCCAGCGCGGGGATCTCATGCTGGAGTTCTTCGCC
CACCCCAACTTGTTTATTGCAGCTTATAATGGTTACAAATAAAGCAATAGCATCACAAATTTCACAAATA
AAGCATTTTTTTCACTGCATTCTAGTTGTGGTTTGTCCAAACTCATCAATGTATCTTATCATGTCTGTAT
ACCGTCGACCTCTAGCTAGAGCTTGGCGTAATCATGGTCATAGCTGTTTCCTGTGTGAAATTGTTATCCG
CTCACAATTCCACACAACATACGAGCCGGAAGCATAAAGTGTAAAGCCTGGGGTGCCTAATGAGTGAGCT
AACTCACATTAATTGCGTTGCGCTCACTGCCCGCTTTCCAGTCGGGAAACCTGTCGTGCCAGCTGCATTA
ATGAATCGGCCAACGCGCGGGGAGAGGCGGTTTGCGTATTGGGCGCTCTTCCGCTTCCTCGCTCACTGAC
TCGCTGCGCTCGGTCGTTCGGCTGCGGCGAGCGGTATCAGCTCACTCAAAGGCGGTAATACGGTTATCCA
CAGAATCAGGGGATAACGCAGGAAAGAACATGTGAGCAAAAGGCCAGCAAAAGGCCAGGAACCGTAAAAA
GGCCGCGTTGCTGGCGTTTTTCCATAGGCTCCGCCCCCCTGACGAGCATCACAAAAATCGACGCTCAAGT
CAGAGGTGGCGAAACCCGACAGGACTATAAAGATACCAGGCGTTTCCCCCTGGAAGCTCCCTCGTGCGCT
CTCCTGTTCCGACCCTGCCGCTTACCGGATACCTGTCCGCCTTTCTCCCTTCGGGAAGCGTGGCGCTTTC
TCATAGCTCACGCTGTAGGTATCTCAGTTCGGTGTAGGTCGTTCGCTCCAAGCTGGGCTGTGTGCACGAA
CCCCCCGTTCAGCCCGACCGCTGCGCCTTATCCGGTAACTATCGTCTTGAGTCCAACCCGGTAAGACACG
ACTTATCGCCACTGGCAGCAGCCACTGGTAACAGGATTAGCAGAGCGAGGTATGTAGGCGGTGCTACAGA
GTTCTTGAAGTGGTGGCCTAACTACGGCTACACTAGAAGAACAGTATTTGGTATCTGCGCTCTGCTGAAG
CCAGTTACCTTCGGAAAAAGAGTTGGTAGCTCTTGATCCGGCAAACAAACCACCGCTGGTAGCGGTGGTT
TTTTTGTTTGCAAGCAGCAGATTACGCGCAGAAAAAAAGGATCTCAAGAAGATCCTTTGATCTTTTCTAC
GGGGTCTGACGCTCAGTGGAACGAAAACTCACGTTAAGGGATTTTGGTCATGAGATTATCAAAAAGGATC
TTCACCTAGATCCTTTTAAATTAAAAATGAAGTTTTAAATCAATCTAAAGTATATATGAGTAAACTTGGT
CTGACAGTTACCAATGCTTAATCAGTGAGGCACCTATCTCAGCGATCTGTCTATTTCGTTCATCCATAGT
TGCCTGACTCCCCGTCGTGTAGATAACTACGATACGGGAGGGCTTACCATCTGGCCCCAGTGCTGCAATG
ATACCGCGAGACCCACGCTCACCGGCTCCAGATTTATCAGCAATAAACCAGCCAGCCGGAAGGGCCGAGC
GCAGAAGTGGTCCTGCAACTTTATCCGCCTCCATCCAGTCTATTAATTGTTGCCGGGAAGCTAGAGTAAG
TAGTTCGCCAGTTAATAGTTTGCGCAACGTTGTTGCCATTGCTACAGGCATCGTGGTGTCACGCTCGTCG
TTTGGTATGGCTTCATTCAGCTCCGGTTCCCAACGATCAAGGCGAGTTACATGATCCCCCATGTTGTGCA
AAAAAGCGGTTAGCTCCTTCGGTCCTCCGATCGTTGTCAGAAGTAAGTTGGCCGCAGTGTTATCACTCAT
GGTTATGGCAGCACTGCATAATTCTCTTACTGTCATGCCATCCGTAAGATGCTTTTCTGTGACTGGTGAG
TACTCAACCAAGTCATTCTGAGAATAGTGTATGCGGCGACCGAGTTGCTCTTGCCCGGCGTCAATACGGG
ATAATACCGCGCCACATAGCAGAACTTTAAAAGTGCTCATCATTGGAAAACGTTCTTCGGGGCGAAAACT
CTCAAGGATCTTACCGCTGTTGAGATCCAGTTCGATGTAACCCACTCGTGCACCCAACTGATCTTCAGCA
TCTTTTACTTTCACCAGCGTTTCTGGGTGAGCAAAAACAGGAAGGCAAAATGCCGCAAAAAAGGGAATAA
GGGCGACACGGAAATGTTGAATACTCATACTCTTCCTTTTTCAATATTATTGAAGCATTTATCAGGGTTA
TTGTCTCATGAGCGGATACATATTTGAATGTATTTAGAAAAATAAACAAATAGGGGTTCCGCGCACATTT
CCCCGAAAAGTGCCACCTGACGTC
Features (pLannotate 1.2.2; 23 found; start..end, strand, type, name):
     28..80      -  misc_feature   bom (fragment): basis of mobility region from pBR322
    235..614     +  enhancer       CMV enhancer: human cytomegalovirus immediate early enhancer
    615..818     +  promoter       CMV promoter: human cytomegalovirus (CMV) immediate early promoter
    814..847     +  LTR            5' LTR (truncated) (fragment): truncated 5' long terminal repeat (LTR) from HIV-1
    863..881     +  promoter       T7 promoter: promoter for bacteriophage T7 RNA polymerase
    902..1618    +  CDS            mECFP: enhanced CFP with monomerizing A206K mutation (Zacharias et al., 2002) mammalian codon-optimized
   1628..2104    +  CDS            RAD53 (fragment): RAD53_YEAST - Also known as MEC2, SAD1, SPK1. Experimental evidence at protein level: Swiss-Prot protein existence level 1. Controls S-phase checkpoint as well as G1 and G2 DNA damage checkpoints. Phosphorylates proteins on serine, threonine, and tyrosine. Prevents entry into anaphase and mitotic exit after DNA damage via regulation of the Polo kinase CDC5. Seems to be involved in the phosphorylation of RPH1. From Saccharomyces cerevisiae (strain ATCC 204508 / S288c) (Baker's yeast).
   2180..2896    +  CDS            mCitrine: mCitrine is a basic (constitutively fluorescent) yellow fluorescent protein published in 2001, derived from Aequorea victoria.
   2915..2933    -  promoter       SP6 promoter: promoter for bacteriophage SP6 RNA polymerase
   2959..3183    +  polyA_signal   bGH poly(A) signal: bovine growth hormone polyadenylation signal
   3187..3208    +  promoter       SV40 promoter (fragment): SV40 enhancer and early promoter
   3229..3657    +  rep_origin     f1 ori (sequence partly withheld): f1 bacteriophage origin of replication; arrow indicates direction of (+) strand synthesis
   3671..4000    +  promoter       SV40 promoter: SV40 enhancer and early promoter
   4067..4858    +  CDS            neo: KKA2_KLEPN - Also known as kan, nptII. Experimental evidence at protein level: Swiss-Prot protein existence level 1. Resistance to kanamycin, neomycin, paromomycin, ribostamycin, butirosin and gentamicin B. From Klebsiella pneumoniae.
   4882..5040    +  CDS            ble (fragment): BLE_KLEPN - Experimental evidence at protein level: Swiss-Prot protein existence level 1. Binding protein with a strong affinity to the bleomycin family of antibiotics. Binds to CL990; an antimitotic-antibiotic compound. From Klebsiella pneumoniae.
   5035..5156    +  polyA_signal   SV40 poly(A) signal: SV40 polyadenylation signal
   5229..5245    -  protein_bind   lac operator: The lac repressor binds to the lac operator to inhibit transcription in E. coli. This inhibition can be relieved by adding lactose or isopropyl-β-D-thiogalactopyranoside (IPTG). lac repressor encoded by lacI
   5253..5283    -  promoter       lac promoter: promoter for the E. coli lac operon
   5298..5319    -  protein_bind   CAP binding site: CAP binding activates transcription in the presence of cAMP. E. coli catabolite activator protein
   5332..5424    -  CDS            lacI (fragment): lac repressor; lacI; The lac repressor binds to the lac operator to inhibit transcription in E. coli. This inhibition can be relieved by adding lactose or isopropyl-β-D-thiogalactopyranoside (IPTG).
   5607..6195    -  rep_origin     ori: high-copy-number ColE1/pMB1/pBR322/pUC origin of replication
   6366..7226    -  CDS            AmpR: β-lactamase; bla; confers resistance to ampicillin, carbenicillin, and related antibiotics
   7227..7331    -  promoter       AmpR promoter: bla
