[The description below was written by a language model from this plasmid's Addgene catalogue record and pLannotate feature annotations shown in this document.]
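Description:
aCKAR is a mammalian expression plasmid built on the pcDNA3 backbone that encodes a genetically encoded FRET reporter for atypical protein kinase C (aPKC) activity in living cells. The synthetic insert of about 2 kb was cloned between HindIII and XbaI sites and is transcribed from the CMV immediate-early enhancer/promoter, with a bovine growth hormone polyadenylation signal downstream. T7 and SP6 promoters flank the insert and serve as sequencing primer sites.

The reporter is a single fusion protein. Monomeric ECFP (carrying the A206K mutation) sits at the N terminus and mCitrine at the C terminus. Between them the annotation identifies a fragment of yeast Rad53, which in kinase activity reporters of this design typically supplies a phosphopeptide-binding FHA domain. A short unannotated stretch lies between this fragment and mCitrine. It would be the expected location of the kinase substrate sequence, although the record does not describe it. In such sensors, phosphorylation of the substrate promotes its intramolecular binding to the phospho-binding module, which changes the conformation of the protein and therefore the energy transfer between the cyan donor and the yellow acceptor. The ratio of the two emissions then gives a real-time readout of kinase activity.

For propagation in E. coli the plasmid carries a high-copy ColE1/pUC-type origin and an ampicillin resistance gene, along with an f1 origin. An SV40 promoter-driven neomycin phosphotransferase cassette with an SV40 poly(A) signal allows G418 selection of stably transfected mammalian cells. Small annotated fragments such as the HIV LTR, ble and lacI pieces appear to be backbone remnants or short-match annotation artefacts rather than functional parts. The sequenced record (7,362 nt) agrees closely with the catalogued size of about 7.4 kb.
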