Addgene plasmid #124427: aCKAR
Purpose: FRET-based reporter for monitoring aPKC activity in cells
Depositing lab: Alexandra Newton. Depositing organization: University of California, San Diego (UCSD). Publication: Activation of atypical protein kinase C by sphingosine 1-phosphate revealed by an aPKC-specific activity reporter. Kajimoto T, Caliman AD, Tobias IS, Okada T, Pilo CA, Van AN, Andrew McCammon J, Nakamura SI, Newton AC. Sci Signal. 2019 Jan 1;12(562). pii: 12/562/eaat6662. doi: 10.1126/scisignal.aat6662. PubMed 30600259.
Backbone
  Vector backbone: pcDNA3
  Backbone manufacturer: Invitrogen
  Backbone size w/o insert (bp): 5400
  Total vector size (bp): 7400
  Vector type: Mammalian Expression
  Selectable markers: Neomycin (select with G418)
Growth in bacteria
  Bacterial resistance: Ampicillin, 100 μg/mL
  Growth temperature: 37°C
  Growth strain: NEB Stable
  Copy number: High Copy
Gene/Insert
  Gene/Insert name: aCKAR
  Species: Synthetic
  Insert size (bp): 1998
  Promoter: CMV
  Tag / fusion protein: mCFP (N terminal on insert); mCitrine (C terminal on insert)
  Cloning method: Restriction Enzyme; 5′ cloning site HindIII (not destroyed); 3′ cloning site XbaI (not destroyed)
  Sequencing primers: 5′ T7; 3′ Sp6
Terms and licenses: Academic/Nonprofit Terms; Industry Terms: Not Available to Industry
How to cite: aCKAR was a gift from Alexandra Newton (Addgene plasmid # 124427 ; http://n2t.net/addgene:124427 ; RRID:Addgene_124427)
