>Addgene plasmid #124427 | aCKAR | depositor partial sequence | sequence record 242843 | aCKAR insert and cloning sites
AAGCTTCGCCACCATGGTGAGCAAGGGCGAGGAGCTGTTCACCGGGGTGGTGCCCATCCTGGTCGAGCTG
GACGGCGACGTAAACGGCCACAGGTTCAGCGTGTCCGGCGAGGGCGAGGGCGATGCCACCTACGGCAAGC
TGACCCTGAAGTTCATCTGCACCACCGGCAAGCTGCCCGTGCCCTGGCCCACCCTCGTGACCACCCTGAC
CTGGGGCGTGCAGTGCTTCAGCCGCTACCCCGACCACATGAAGCAGCACGACTTCTTCAAGTCCGCCATG
CCCGAAGGCTACGTCCAGGAGCGTACCATCTTCTTCAAGGACGACGGCAACTACAAGACCCGCGCCGAGG
TGAAGTTCGAGGGCGACACCCTGGTGAACCGCATCGAGCTGAAGGGCATCGACTTCAAGGAGGACGGCAA
CATCCTGGGGCACAAGCTGGAGTACAACTACATCAGCCACAACGTCTATATCACCGCCGACAAGCAGAAG
AACGGCATCAAGGCCCACTTCAAGATCCGCCACAACATCGAGGACGGCAGCGTGCAGCTCGCCGACCACT
ACCAGCAGAACACCCCCATCGGCGACGGCCCCGTGCTGCTGCCCGACAACCACTACCTGAGCACCCAGTC
CAAGCTGAGCAAAGACCCCAACGAGAAGCGCGATCACATGGTCCTGCTGGAGTTCGTGACCGCCGCCGGG
ATCACTCACGGCATGGACGAGCTGTACAAGGCTGGTACCAAGGGTAATGGTAGGTTTTTAACTTTAAAAC
CATTGCCTGACAGCATTATTCAAGAAAGCCTGGAGATTCAGCAAGGTGTGAATCCATTTTTCATTGGTAG
ATCCGAGGATTGCAATTGTAAAATTGAAGACAGTAGGTTGTCTCGAGTTCATTGCTTCATTTTCAAAAAG
AGGCATGCTGTAGGCAAAAGCATGTATGAATCTCCGGCACAAGGTTTAGATGATATTTGGTATTGCCACA
CCGGAACTAACGTGAGCTATTTAAATAATAACCGCATGATACAGGGTACGAAATTCCTTTTACAAGACGG
AGATGAAATCAAGATCATTTGGGATAAAAACAATAAATTTGTCATTGGCTTTAAAGTGGAAATTAACGAT
ACTACAGGTCTGTTTAACGAGGGATTAGGTATGTTACAAGAACAAAGAGTAGTACTTAAGCAAACAGCCG
AAGAAAAAGATTTGGTGAAAAAGTTAGGAGGATCCGGAGGTGCTAAGCTTCTAGGCATGACGTTCATGAT
TCGGTCCAGTGGAGGTGGATCTGGTGGAATTCTCGTGAGCAAGGGCGAGGAGCTGTTCACCGGGGTGGTG
CCCATCCTGGTCGAGCTGGACGGCGACGTAAACGGCCACAAGTTCAGCGTGTCCGGCGAGGGCGAGGGCG
ATGCCACCTACGGCAAGCTGACCCTGAAGTTCATCTGCACCACCGGCAAGCTGCCCGTGCCCTGGCCCAC
CCTCGTGACCACCTTCGGCTACGGCCTGATGTGCTTCGCCCGCTACCCCGACCACATGAAGCAGCACGAC
TTCTTCAAGTCCGCCATGCCCGAAGGCTACGTCCAGGAGCGCACCATCTTCTTCAAGGACGACGGCAACT
ACAAGACCCGCGCCGAGGTGAAGTTCGAGGGCGACACCCTGGTGAACCGCATCGAGCTGAAGGGCATCGA
CTTCAAGGAGGACGGCAACATCCTGGGGCACAAGCTGGAGTACAACTACAACAGCCACAACGTCTATATC
ATGGCCGACAAGCAGAAGAACGGCATCAAGGTGAACTTCAAGATCCGCCACAACATCGAGGACGGCAGCG
TGCAGCTCGCCGACCACTACCAGCAGAACACCCCCATCGGCGACGGCCCCGTGCTGCTGCCCGACAACCA
CTACCTGAGCTACCAGTCCAAGCTGAGCAAAGACCCCAACGAGAAGCGCGATCACATGGTCCTGCTGGAG
TTCGTGACCGCCGCCGGGATCACTCACGGCATGGACGAGCTGTACAAGTAATCTAGA
